Addgene plasmid #244220: SM468_EF1A-dHyperLbCas12a-T2A-EGFP
Purpose: Mammalian expression of dHyperLbCas12a with EGFP selectable marker
Depositing lab: Tim Reddy. Depositing organization: Duke University. Publication: dHyperCas12a enables multiplexed CRISPRi screens. Melore SM, McRoberts Amador CD, Hamilton MC, Gersbach CA, Reddy TE. Nat Commun. 2026 Feb 12. doi: 10.1038/s41467-026-69090-z. PubMed 41673027.
Backbone
  Vector backbone: pFUGW
  Vector type: Mammalian Expression, Lentiviral, CRISPR
Growth in bacteria
  Bacterial resistance: Ampicillin, 100 μg/mL
  Growth temperature: 30°C
  Growth strain: NEB Stable
  Copy number: High Copy
Gene/Insert
  Gene/Insert name: dHyperLbCas12a
  Species: Synthetic
  Mutation: dHyperLbCas12a: D156R, D235R, E292R, E350R, and D832A
  Cloning method: Gibson Cloning
Terms and licenses: Academic/Nonprofit Terms; Industry Terms: Not Available to Industry
Depositor comments: Please visit https://doi.org/10.1101/2024.07.08.602263 for bioRxiv preprint.
How to cite: SM468_EF1A-dHyperLbCas12a-T2A-EGFP was a gift from Tim Reddy (Addgene plasmid # 244220 ; http://n2t.net/addgene:244220 ; RRID:Addgene_244220)
