[The description below was written by a language model from this plasmid's Addgene catalogue record and pLannotate feature annotations shown in this document.]
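Description:
SM468_EF1A-dHyperLbCas12a-T2A-EGFP is a lentiviral transfer plasmid built on the pFUGW backbone for mammalian expression of a nuclease-inactive, enhanced-activity LbCas12a (Cpf1) variant. In bacteria it is maintained through a high-copy ColE1/pUC-type origin and selected with ampicillin via the AmpR (β-lactamase) gene. An f1 origin is also present, as is an SV40/EM7-driven BleoR cassette with an SV40 poly(A) signal, which lies outside the viral LTRs and so would not be carried into transduced cells.

The viral portion has a third-generation-style layout. A CMV enhancer/promoter replaces the upstream part of the 5' LTR to drive genomic RNA production in packaging cells, followed by the HIV-1 Ψ packaging signal with a gag fragment, the RRE for Rev-dependent nuclear export, and the cPPT/CTS. The human EF-1α promoter then drives a single open reading frame encoding LbCas12a from Lachnospiraceae bacterium ND2006, carrying the substitutions D156R, D235R, E292R and E350R ("Hyper" mutations) plus D832A, which by the "d" naming is the nuclease-inactivating change. Per the construct name, it is joined through a T2A self-cleaving peptide to EGFP. The T2A itself is not annotated in the feature table, though there is an unannotated gap between the two coding sequences. A WPRE downstream boosts transcript expression, followed by a truncated 3' LTR and a bGH poly(A) signal.

EGFP serves as a fluorescent marker for identifying or sorting cells that express the protein. No crRNA expression cassette is annotated, so guide arrays are presumably supplied separately. The associated publication title indicates use in multiplexed CRISPR interference screens. The record does not list any fused repressor domain.
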