Features (pLannotate 1.2.2; 31 found; start..end, strand, type, name):
     31..83      -  misc_feature   bom (fragment): basis of mobility region from pBR322
    238..617     +  enhancer       CMV enhancer: human cytomegalovirus immediate early enhancer
    618..817     +  promoter       CMV promoter: human cytomegalovirus (CMV) immediate early promoter
    835..1015    +  LTR            5' LTR (truncated): truncated 5' long terminal repeat (LTR) from HIV-1
   1062..1187    +  misc_feature   HIV-1 Ψ: packaging signal of human immunodeficiency virus type 1
   1171..1534    +  CDS            HIV-1 gag (fragment): gag protein from human immunodeficiency virus 1; gag
   1680..1913    +  misc_feature   RRE: The Rev response element (RRE) of HIV-1 allows for Rev-dependent mRNA export from the nucleus to the cytoplasm.
   2290..2390    +  CDS            Rev (fragment): human immunodeficiency virus 1 (HIV-1) Rev protein; rev; enhances nuclear export of unspliced and incompletely spliced viral mRNAs
   2440..2557    +  misc_feature   cPPT/CTS: central polypurine tract and central termination sequence of HIV-1
   2630..3808    +  promoter       EF-1α promoter: strong constitutive promoter for human elongation factor EF-1α
   3824..7507    +  CDS            LbCpf1: CRISPR-associated protein from Lachnospiraceae bacterium ND2006 (Zetsche et al., 2015)
   7685..8398    +  CDS            EGFP: EGFP is a basic (constitutively fluorescent) green fluorescent protein published in 1996, derived from Aequorea victoria. It is reported to be a rapidly-maturing weak dimer with moderate acid sensitivity.
   8408..8432    +  misc_feature   MCS (fragment): pBluescript multiple cloning site
   8432..9020    +  misc_feature   WPRE: woodchuck hepatitis virus posttranscriptional regulatory element
   8957..9538    +  CDS            nef (fragment): NEF_HV1H2 - Experimental evidence at protein level: Swiss-Prot protein existence level 1. Extracellular Nef protein targets CD4(+) T-lymphocytes for apoptosis by interacting with CXCR4 surface receptors. From Human immunodeficiency virus type 1 group M subtype B (isolate HXB2) (HIV-1).
   9545..9725    +  LTR            5' LTR (truncated): truncated 5' long terminal repeat (LTR) from HIV-1
   9757..9981    +  polyA_signal   bGH poly(A) signal: bovine growth hormone polyadenylation signal
   9985..10006   +  promoter       SV40 promoter (fragment): SV40 enhancer and early promoter
  10027..10455   +  rep_origin     f1 ori (sequence partly withheld): f1 bacteriophage origin of replication; arrow indicates direction of (+) strand synthesis
  10469..10798   +  promoter       SV40 promoter: SV40 enhancer and early promoter
  10846..10893   +  promoter       EM7 promoter: synthetic bacterial promoter&nbsp
  10912..11286   +  CDS            BleoR: antibiotic-binding protein; Sh ble from Streptoalloteichus hindustanus; confers resistance to bleomycin, phleomycin, and Zeocin™
  11296..11421   +  CDS            ble (fragment): BLE_KLEPN - Experimental evidence at protein level: Swiss-Prot protein existence level 1. Binding protein with a strong affinity to the bleomycin family of antibiotics. Binds to CL990; an antimitotic-antibiotic compound. From Klebsiella pneumoniae.
  11416..11537   +  polyA_signal   SV40 poly(A) signal: SV40 polyadenylation signal
  11608..11630   -  protein_bind   lac operator (fragment): The lac repressor binds to the lac operator to inhibit transcription in E. coli. This inhibition can be relieved by adding lactose or isopropyl-β-D-thiogalactopyranoside (IPTG). lac repressor encoded by lacI
  11634..11664   -  promoter       lac promoter: promoter for the E. coli lac operon
  11679..11700   -  protein_bind   CAP binding site: CAP binding activates transcription in the presence of cAMP. E. coli catabolite activator protein
  11713..11805   -  CDS            lacI (fragment): lac repressor; lacI; The lac repressor binds to the lac operator to inhibit transcription in E. coli. This inhibition can be relieved by adding lactose or isopropyl-β-D-thiogalactopyranoside (IPTG).
  11988..12576   -  rep_origin     ori: high-copy-number ColE1/pMB1/pBR322/pUC origin of replication
  12747..13607   -  CDS            AmpR: β-lactamase; bla; confers resistance to ampicillin, carbenicillin, and related antibiotics
  13608..13712   -  promoter       AmpR promoter: bla
>Addgene plasmid #244220 | SM468_EF1A-dHyperLbCas12a-T2A-EGFP | addgene full sequence | sequence record 486063 | Addgene NGS Result
GTCGACGGATCGGGAGATCTCCCGATCCCCTATGGTGCACTCTCAGTACAATCTGCTCTGATGCCGCATA
GTTAAGCCAGTATCTGCTCCCTGCTTGTGTGTTGGAGGTCGCTGAGTAGTGCGCGAGCAAAATTTAAGCT
ACAACAAGGCAAGGCTTGACCGACAATTGCATGAAGAATCTGCTTAGGGTTAGGCGTTTTGCGCTGCTTC
GCGATGTACGGGCCAGATATACGCGTTGACATTGATTATTGACTAGTTATTAATAGTAATCAATTACGGG
GTCATTAGTTCATAGCCCATATATGGAGTTCCGCGTTACATAACTTACGGTAAATGGCCCGCCTGGCTGA
CCGCCCAACGACCCCCGCCCATTGACGTCAATAATGACGTATGTTCCCATAGTAACGCCAATAGGGACTT
TCCATTGACGTCAATGGGTGGAGTATTTACGGTAAACTGCCCACTTGGCAGTACATCAAGTGTATCATAT
GCCAAGTACGCCCCCTATTGACGTCAATGACGGTAAATGGCCCGCCTGGCATTATGCCCAGTACATGACC
TTATGGGACTTTCCTACTTGGCAGTACATCTACGTATTAGTCATCGCTATTACCATGGTGATGCGGTTTT
GGCAGTACATCAATGGGCGTGGATAGCGGTTTGACTCACGGGGATTTCCAAGTCTCCACCCCATTGACGT
CAATGGGAGTTTGTTTTGGCACCAAAATCAACGGGACTTTCCAAAATGTCGTAACAACTCCGCCCCATTG
ACGCAAATGGGCGGTAGGCGTGTACGGTGGGAGGTCTATATAAGCAGCGCGTTTTGCCTGTACTGGGTCT
CTCTGGTTAGACCAGATCTGAGCCTGGGAGCTCTCTGGCTAACTAGGGAACCCACTGCTTAAGCCTCAAT
AAAGCTTGCCTTGAGTGCTTCAAGTAGTGTGTGCCCGTCTGTTGTGTGACTCTGGTAACTAGAGATCCCT
CAGACCCTTTTAGTCAGTGTGGAAAATCTCTAGCAGTGGCGCCCGAACAGGGACTTGAAAGCGAAAGGGA
AACCAGAGGAGCTCTCTCGACGCAGGACTCGGCTTGCTGAAGCGCGCACGGCAAGAGGCGAGGGGCGGCG
ACTGGTGAGTACGCCAAAAATTTTGACTAGCGGAGGCTAGAAGGAGAGAGATGGGTGCGAGAGCGTCAGT
ATTAAGCGGGGGAGAATTAGATCGCGATGGGAAAAAATTCGGTTAAGGCCAGGGGGAAAGAAAAAATATA
AATTAAAACATATAGTATGGGCAAGCAGGGAGCTAGAACGATTCGCAGTTAATCCTGGCCTGTTAGAAAC
ATCAGAAGGCTGTAGACAAATACTGGGACAGCTACAACCATCCCTTCAGACAGGATCAGAAGAACTTAGA
TCATTATATAATACAGTAGCAACCCTCTATTGTGTGCATCAAAGGATAGAGATAAAAGACACCAAGGAAG
CTTTAGACAAGATAGAGGAAGAGCAAAACAAAAGTAAGACCACCGCACAGCAAGCGGCCGCTGATCTTCA
GACCTGGAGGAGGAGATATGAGGGACAATTGGAGAAGTGAATTATATAAATATAAAGTAGTAAAAATTGA
ACCATTAGGAGTAGCACCCACCAAGGCAAAGAGAAGAGTGGTGCAGAGAGAAAAAAGAGCAGTGGGAATA
GGAGCTTTGTTCCTTGGGTTCTTGGGAGCAGCAGGAAGCACTATGGGCGCAGCGTCAATGACGCTGACGG
TACAGGCCAGACAATTATTGTCTGGTATAGTGCAGCAGCAGAACAATTTGCTGAGGGCTATTGAGGCGCA
ACAGCATCTGTTGCAACTCACAGTCTGGGGCATCAAGCAGCTCCAGGCAAGAATCCTGGCTGTGGAAAGA
TACCTAAAGGATCAACAGCTCCTGGGGATTTGGGGTTGCTCTGGAAAACTCATTTGCACCACTGCTGTGC
CTTGGAATGCTAGTTGGAGTAATAAATCTCTGGAACAGATTTGGAATCACACGACCTGGATGGAGTGGGA
CAGAGAAATTAACAATTACACAAGCTTAATACACTCCTTAATTGAAGAATCGCAAAACCAGCAAGAAAAG
AATGAACAAGAATTATTGGAATTAGATAAATGGGCAAGTTTGTGGAATTGGTTTAACATAACAAATTGGC
TGTGGTATATAAAATTATTCATAATGATAGTAGGAGGCTTGGTAGGTTTAAGAATAGTTTTTGCTGTACT
TTCTATAGTGAATAGAGTTAGGCAGGGATATTCACCATTATCGTTTCAGACCCACCTCCCAACCCCGAGG
GGACCCGACAGGCCCGAAGGAATAGAAGAAGAAGGTGGAGAGAGAGACAGAGACAGATCCATTCGATTAG
TGAACGGATCGGCACTGCGTGCGCCAATTCTGCAGACAAATGGCAGTATTCATCCACAATTTTAAAAGAA
AAGGGGGGATTGGGGGGTACAGTGCAGGGGAAAGAATAGTAGACATAATAGCAACAGACATACAAACTAA
AGAATTACAAAAACAAATTACAAAAATTCAAAATTTTCGGGTTTATTACAGGGACAGCAGAGATCCAGTT
TGGTTAATTAACCCGTGTCGGCTCCAGATCTGGCCTCCGGGCTCCGGTGCCCGTCAGTGGGCAGAGCGCA
CATCGCCCACAGTCCCCGAGAAGTTGGGGGGAGGGGTCGGCAATTGAACCGGTGCCTAGAGAAGGTGGCG
CGGGGTAAACTGGGAAAGTGATGTCGTGTACTGGCTCCGCCTTTTTCCCGAGGGTGGGGGAGAACCGTAT
ATAAGTGCAGTAGTCGCCGTGAACGTTCTTTTTCGCAACGGGTTTGCCGCCAGAACACAGGTAAGTGCCG
TGTGTGGTTCCCGCGGGCCTGGCCTCTTTACGGGTTATGGCCCTTGCGTGCCTTGAATTACTTCCACCTG
GCTGCAGTACGTGATTCTTGATCCCGAGCTTCGGGTTGGAAGTGGGTGGGAGAGTTCGAGGCCTTGCGCT
TAAGGAGCCCCTTCGCCTCGTGCTTGAGTTGAGGCCTGGCCTGGGCGCTGGGGCCGCCGCGTGCGAATCT
GGTGGCACCTTCGCGCCTGTCTCGCTGCTTTCGATAAGTCTCTAGCCATTTAAAATTTTTGATGACCTGC
TGCGACGCTTTTTTTCTGGCAAGATAGTCTTGTAAATGCGGGCCAAGATCTGCACACTGGTATTTCGGTT
TTTGGGGCCGCGGGCGGCGACGGGGCCCGTGCGTCCCAGCGCACATGTTCGGCGAGGCGGGGCCTGCGAG
CGCGGCCACCGAGAATCGGACGGGGGTAGTCTCAAGCTGGCCGGCCTGCTCTGGTGCCTGGCCTCGCGCC
GCCGTGTATCGCCCCGCCCTGGGCGGCAAGGCTGGCCCGGTCGGCACCAGTTGCGTGAGCGGAAAGATGG
CCGCTTCCCGGCCCTGCTGCAGGGAGCTCAAAATGGAGGACGCGGCGCTCGGGAGAGCGGGCGGGTGAGT
CACCCACACAAAGGAAAAGGGCCTTTCCGTCCTCAGCCGTCGCTTCATGTGACTCCACGGAGTACCGGGC
GCCGTCCAGGCACCTCGATTAGTTCTCGAGCTTTTGGAGTACGTCGTCTTTAGGTTGGGGGGAGGGGTTT
TATGCGATGGAGTTTCCCCACACTGAGTGGGTGGAGACTGAAGTTAGGCCAGCTTGGCACTTGATGTAAT
TCTCCTTGGAATTTGCCCTTTTTGAGTTTGGATCTTGGTTCATTCTCAAGCCTCAGACAGTGGTTCAAAG
TTTTTTTCTTCCATTTCAGGTGTCGTGAGCTTCTAGAGCCACCATGAGCAAGCTGGAGAAGTTTACAAAC
TGCTACTCCCTGTCTAAGACCCTGAGGTTCAAGGCCATCCCTGTGGGCAAGACCCAGGAGAACATCGACA
ATAAGCGGCTGCTGGTGGAGGACGAGAAGAGAGCCGAGGATTATAAGGGCGTGAAGAAGCTGCTGGATCG
CTACTATCTGTCTTTTATCAACGACGTGCTGCACAGCATCAAGCTGAAGAATCTGAACAATTACATCAGC
CTGTTCCGGAAGAAAACCAGAACCGAGAAGGAGAATAAGGAGCTGGAGAACCTGGAGATCAATCTGCGGA
AGGAGATCGCCAAGGCCTTCAAGGGCAACGAGGGCTACAAGTCCCTGTTTAAGAAGGATATCATCGAGAC
AATCCTGCCAGAGTTCCTGGACGATAAGGACGAGATCGCCCTGGTGAACAGCTTCAATGGCTTTACCACA
GCCTTCACCGGCTTCTTTCGCAACAGAGAGAATATGTTTTCCGAGGAGGCCAAGAGCACATCCATCGCCT
TCAGGTGTATCAACGAGAATCTGACCCGCTACATCTCTAATATGGACATCTTCGAGAAGGTGGACGCCAT
CTTTGATAAGCACGAGGTGCAGGAGATCAAGGAGAAGATCCTGAACAGCGACTATGATGTGGAGGATTTC
TTTGAGGGCGAGTTCTTTAACTTTGTGCTGACACAGGAGGGCATCCGCGTGTATAACGCCATCATCGGCG
GCTTCGTGACCGAGAGCGGCGAGAAGATCAAGGGCCTGAACGAGTACATCAACCTGTATAATCAGAAAAC
CAAGCAGAAGCTGCCTAAGTTTAAGCCACTGTATAAGCAGGTGCTGAGCGATCGGGAGTCTCTGAGCTTC
TACGGCCGGGGCTATACATCCGATGAGGAGGTGCTGGAGGTGTTTAGAAACACCCTGAACAAGAACAGCG
AGATCTTCAGCTCCATCAAGAAGCTGGAGAAGCTGTTCAAGAATTTTGACGAGTACTCTAGCGCCGGCAT
CTTTGTGAAGAACGGCCCCGCCATCAGCACAATCTCCAAGCGCATCTTCGGCGAGTGGAACGTGATCCGG
GACAAGTGGAATGCCGAGTATGACGATATCCACCTGAAGAAGAAGGCCGTGGTGACCGAGAAGTACGAGG
ACGATCGGAGAAAGTCCTTCAAGAAGATCGGCTCCTTTTCTCTGGAGCAGCTGCAGGAGTACGCCGACGC
CGATCTGTCTGTGGTGGAGAAGCTGAAGGAGATCATCATCCAGAAGGTGGATGAGATCTACAAGGTGTAT
GGCTCCTCTGAGAAGCTGTTCGACGCCGATTTTGTGCTGGAGAAGAGCCTGAAGAAGAACGACGCCGTGG
TGGCCATCATGAAGGACCTGCTGGATTCTGTGAAGAGCTTCGAGAATTACATCAAGGCCTTCTTTGGCGA
GGGCAAGGAGACAAACAGGGACGAGTCCTTCTATGGCGATTTTGTGCTGGCCTACGACATCCTGCTGAAG
GTGGACCACATCTACGATGCCATCCGCAATTATGTGACCCAGAAGCCCTACTCTAAGGATAAGTTCAAGC
TGTATTTTCAGAACCCTCAGTTCATGGGCGGCTGGGACAAGGATAAGGAGACAGACTATCGGGCCACCAT
CCTGAGATACGGCTCCAAGTACTATCTGGCCATCATGGATAAGAAGTACGCCAAGTGCCTGCAGAAGATC
GACAAGGACGATGTGAACGGCAATTACGAGAAGATCAACTATAAGCTGCTGCCCGGCCCTAATAAGATGC
TGCCAAAGGTGTTCTTTTCTAAGAAGTGGATGGCCTACTATAACCCCAGCGAGGACATCCAGAAGATCTA
CAAGAATGGCACATTCAAGAAGGGCGATATGTTTAACCTGAATGACTGTCACAAGCTGATCGACTTCTTT
AAGGATAGCATCTCCCGGTATCCAAAGTGGTCCAATGCCTACGATTTCAACTTTTCTGAGACAGAGAAGT
ATAAGGACATCGCCGGCTTTTACAGAGAGGTGGAGGAGCAGGGCTATAAGGTGAGCTTCGAGTCTGCCAG
CAAGAAGGAGGTGGATAAGCTGGTGGAGGAGGGCAAGCTGTATATGTTCCAGATCTATAACAAGGACTTT
TCCGATAAGTCTCACGGCACACCCAATCTGCACACCATGTACTTCAAGCTGCTGTTTGACGAGAACAATC
ACGGACAGATCAGGCTGAGCGGAGGAGCAGAGCTGTTCATGAGGCGCGCCTCCCTGAAGAAGGAGGAGCT
GGTGGTGCACCCAGCCAACTCCCCTATCGCCAACAAGAATCCAGATAATCCCAAGAAAACCACAACCCTG
TCCTACGACGTGTATAAGGATAAGAGGTTTTCTGAGGACCAGTACGAGCTGCACATCCCAATCGCCATCA
ATAAGTGCCCCAAGAACATCTTCAAGATCAATACAGAGGTGCGCGTGCTGCTGAAGCACGACGATAACCC
CTATGTGATCGGCATCGCCAGGGGCGAGCGCAATCTGCTGTATATCGTGGTGGTGGACGGCAAGGGCAAC
ATCGTGGAGCAGTATTCCCTGAACGAGATCATCAACAACTTCAACGGCATCAGGATCAAGACAGATTACC
ACTCTCTGCTGGACAAGAAGGAGAAGGAGAGGTTCGAGGCCCGCCAGAACTGGACCTCCATCGAGAATAT
CAAGGAGCTGAAGGCCGGCTATATCTCTCAGGTGGTGCACAAGATCTGCGAGCTGGTGGAGAAGTACGAT
GCCGTGATCGCCCTGGAGGACCTGAACTCTGGCTTTAAGAATAGCCGCGTGAAGGTGGAGAAGCAGGTGT
ATCAGAAGTTCGAGAAGATGCTGATCGATAAGCTGAACTACATGGTGGACAAGAAGTCTAATCCTTGTGC
AACAGGCGGCGCCCTGAAGGGCTATCAGATCACCAATAAGTTCGAGAGCTTTAAGTCCATGTCTACCCAG
AACGGCTTCATCTTTTACATCCCTGCCTGGCTGACATCCAAGATCGATCCATCTACCGGCTTTGTGAACC
TGCTGAAAACCAAGTATACCAGCATCGCCGATTCCAAGAAGTTCATCAGCTCCTTTGACAGGATCATGTA
CGTGCCCGAGGAGGATCTGTTCGAGTTTGCCCTGGACTATAAGAACTTCTCTCGCACAGACGCCGATTAC
ATCAAGAAGTGGAAGCTGTACTCCTACGGCAACCGGATCAGAATCTTCCGGAATCCTAAGAAGAACAACG
TGTTCGACTGGGAGGAGGTGTGCCTGACCAGCGCCTATAAGGAGCTGTTCAACAAGTACGGCATCAATTA
TCAGCAGGGCGATATCAGAGCCCTGCTGTGCGAGCAGTCCGACAAGGCCTTCTACTCTAGCTTTATGGCC
CTGATGAGCCTGATGCTGCAGATGCGGAACAGCATCACAGGCCGCACCGACGTGGATTTTCTGATCAGCC
CTGTGAAGAACTCCGACGGCATCTTCTACGATAGCCGGAACTATGAGGCCCAGGAGAATGCCATCCTGCC
AAAGAACGCCGACGCCAATGGCGCCTATAACATCGCCAGAAAGGTGCTGTGGGCCATCGGCCAGTTCAAG
AAGGCCGAGGACGAGAAGCTGGATAAGGTGAAGATCGCCATCTCTAACAAGGAGTGGCTGGAGTACGCCC
AGACCAGCGTGAAGCACGGATCCTATCCCTATGACGTGCCCGATTATGCCAGCCTGGGCAGCGGCTCCCC
TGCTGCCAAACGCGTTAAACTAGACGAAGATCCTGCCGCGAAGCGCGTGAAACTGGACGCTAGCGAGGGC
AGAGGAAGTCTTCTAACATGCGGTGACGTGGAGGAGAATCCCGGCCCTGGTACCGTGAGCAAGGGCGAGG
AGCTGTTCACCGGGGTGGTGCCCATCCTGGTCGAGCTGGACGGCGACGTAAACGGCCACAAGTTCAGCGT
GTCCGGCGAGGGCGAGGGCGATGCCACCTACGGCAAGCTGACCCTGAAGTTCATCTGCACCACCGGCAAG
CTGCCCGTGCCCTGGCCCACCCTCGTGACCACCCTGACCTACGGCGTGCAGTGCTTCAGCCGCTACCCCG
ACCACATGAAGCAGCACGACTTCTTCAAGTCCGCCATGCCCGAAGGCTACGTCCAGGAGCGCACCATCTT
CTTCAAGGACGACGGCAACTACAAGACCCGCGCCGAGGTGAAGTTCGAGGGCGACACCCTGGTGAACCGC
ATCGAGCTGAAGGGCATCGACTTCAAGGAGGACGGCAACATCCTGGGGCACAAGCTGGAGTACAACTACA
ACAGCCACAACGTCTATATCATGGCCGACAAGCAGAAGAACGGCATCAAGGTGAACTTCAAGATCCGCCA
CAACATCGAGGACGGCAGCGTGCAGCTCGCCGACCACTACCAGCAGAACACCCCCATCGGCGACGGCCCC
GTGCTGCTGCCCGACAACCACTACCTGAGCACCCAGTCCGCCCTGAGCAAAGACCCCAACGAGAAGCGCG
ATCACATGGTCCTGCTGGAGTTCGTGACCGCCGCCGGGATCACTCTCGGCATGGACGAGCTGTACAAGAC
CGGTTGAGAATTCGATATCAAGCTTATCGATAATCAACCTCTGGATTACAAAATTTGTGAAAGATTGACT
GGTATTCTTAACTATGTTGCTCCTTTTACGCTATGTGGATACGCTGCTTTAATGCCTTTGTATCATGCTA
TTGCTTCCCGTATGGCTTTCATTTTCTCCTCCTTGTATAAATCCTGGTTGCTGTCTCTTTATGAGGAGTT
GTGGCCCGTTGTCAGGCAACGTGGCGTGGTGTGCACTGTGTTTGCTGACGCAACCCCCACTGGTTGGGGC
ATTGCCACCACCTGTCAGCTCCTTTCCGGGACTTTCGCTTTCCCCCTCCCTATTGCCACGGCGGAACTCA
TCGCCGCCTGCCTTGCCCGCTGCTGGACAGGGGCTCGGCTGTTGGGCACTGACAATTCCGTGGTGTTGTC
GGGGAAATCATCGTCCTTTCCTTGGCTGCTCGCCTGTGTTGCCACCTGGATTCTGCGCGGGACGTCCTTC
TGCTACGTCCCTTCGGCCCTCAATCCAGCGGACCTTCCTTCCCGCGGCCTGCTGCCGGCTCTGCGGCCTC
TTCCGCGTCTTCGCCTTCGCCCTCAGACGAGTCGGATCTCCCTTTGGGCCGCCTCCCCGCATCGATACCG
TCGACCTCGAGACCTAGAAAAACATGGAGCAATCACAAGTAGCAATACAGCAGCTACCAATGCTGATTGT
GCCTGGCTAGAAGCACAAGAGGAGGAGGAGGTGGGTTTTCCAGTCACACCTCAGGTACCTTTAAGACCAA
TGACTTACAAGGCAGCTGTAGATCTTAGCCACTTTTTAAAAGAAAAGGGGGGACTGGAAGGGCTAATTCA
CTCCCAACGAAGACAAGATATCCTTGATCTGTGGATCTACCACACACAAGGCTACTTCCCTGATTGGCAG
AACTACACACCAGGGCCAGGGATCAGATATCCACTGACCTTTGGATGGTGCTACAAGCTAGTACCAGTTG
AGCAAGAGAAGGTAGAAGAAGCCAATGAAGGAGAGAACACCCGCTTGTTACACCCTGTGAGCCTGCATGG
GATGGATGACCCGGAGAGAGAAGTATTAGAGTGGAGGTTTGACAGCCGCCTAGCATTTCATCACATGGCC
CGAGAGCTGCATCCGGACTGTACTGGGTCTCTCTGGTTAGACCAGATCTGAGCCTGGGAGCTCTCTGGCT
AACTAGGGAACCCACTGCTTAAGCCTCAATAAAGCTTGCCTTGAGTGCTTCAAGTAGTGTGTGCCCGTCT
GTTGTGTGACTCTGGTAACTAGAGATCCCTCAGACCCTTTTAGTCAGTGTGGAAAATCTCTAGCAGGGCC
CGTTTAAACCCGCTGATCAGCCTCGACTGTGCCTTCTAGTTGCCAGCCATCTGTTGTTTGCCCCTCCCCC
GTGCCTTCCTTGACCCTGGAAGGTGCCACTCCCACTGTCCTTTCCTAATAAAATGAGGAAATTGCATCGC
ATTGTCTGAGTAGGTGTCATTCTATTCTGGGGGGTGGGGTGGGGCAGGACAGCAAGGGGGAGGATTGGGA
AGACAATAGCAGGCATGCTGGGGATGCGGTGGGCTCTATGGCTTCTGAGGCGGAAAGAACCAGCTGGGGC
TCTAGGGGGTATCCCC
[124 nt withheld, positions 10027-10150]
C
[91 nt withheld, positions 10152-10242]
A
[49 nt withheld, positions 10244-10292]
CCTTTGACGTTGGAGTCCACGTTCTTT
[37 nt withheld, positions 10320-10356]
ACCCTATCTCGGTCTATTCTTTTGATTTATAAGGGATTTTGCCGATTTCGGCCTATTGGTTAAAAAATGA
GCTGATTTAACAAAAATTTAACGCGAATTAATTCTGTGGAATGTGTGTCAGTTAGGGTGTGGAAAGTCCC
CAGGCTCCCCAGCAGGCAGAAGTATGCAAAGCATGCATCTCAATTAGTCAGCAACCAGGTGTGGAAAGTC
CCCAGGCTCCCCAGCAGGCAGAAGTATGCAAAGCATGCATCTCAATTAGTCAGCAACCATAGTCCCGCCC
CTAACTCCGCCCATCCCGCCCCTAACTCCGCCCAGTTCCGCCCATTCTCCGCCCCATGGCTGACTAATTT
TTTTTATTTATGCAGAGGCCGAGGCCGCCTCTGCCTCTGAGCTATTCCAGAAGTAGTGAGGAGGCTTTTT
TGGAGGCCTAGGCTTTTGCAAAAAGCTCCCGGGAGCTTGTATATCCATTTTCGGATCTGATCAGCACGTG
TTGACAATTAATCATCGGCATAGTATATCGGCATAGTATAATACGACAAGGTGAGGAACTAAACCATGGC
CAAGTTGACCAGTGCCGTTCCGGTGCTCACCGCGCGCGACGTCGCCGGAGCGGTCGAGTTCTGGACCGAC
CGGCTCGGGTTCTCCCGGGACTTCGTGGAGGACGACTTCGCCGGTGTGGTCCGGGACGACGTGACCCTGT
TCATCAGCGCGGTCCAGGACCAGGTGGTGCCGGACAACACCCTGGCCTGGGTGTGGGTGCGCGGCCTGGA
CGAGCTGTACGCCGAGTGGTCGGAGGTCGTGTCCACGAACTTCCGGGACGCCTCCGGGCCGGCCATGACC
GAGATCGGCGAGCAGCCGTGGGGGCGGGAGTTCGCCCTGCGCGACCCGGCCGGCAACTGCGTGCACTTCG
TGGCCGAGGAGCAGGACTGACACGTGCTACGAGATTTCGATTCCACCGCCGCCTTCTATGAAAGGTTGGG
CTTCGGAATCGTTTTCCGGGACGCCGGCTGGATGATCCTCCAGCGCGGGGATCTCATGCTGGAGTTCTTC
GCCCACCCCAACTTGTTTATTGCAGCTTATAATGGTTACAAATAAAGCAATAGCATCACAAATTTCACAA
ATAAAGCATTTTTTTCACTGCATTCTAGTTGTGGTTTGTCCAAACTCATCAATGTATCTTATCATGTCTG
TATACCGTCGACCTCTAGCTAGAGCTTGGCGTAATCATGGTCATAGCTGTTTCCTGTGTGAAATTGTTAT
CCGCTCACAATTCCACACAACATACGAGCCGGAAGCATAAAGTGTAAAGCCTGGGGTGCCTAATGAGTGA
GCTAACTCACATTAATTGCGTTGCGCTCACTGCCCGCTTTCCAGTCGGGAAACCTGTCGTGCCAGCTGCA
TTAATGAATCGGCCAACGCGCGGGGAGAGGCGGTTTGCGTATTGGGCGCTCTTCCGCTTCCTCGCTCACT
GACTCGCTGCGCTCGGTCGTTCGGCTGCGGCGAGCGGTATCAGCTCACTCAAAGGCGGTAATACGGTTAT
CCACAGAATCAGGGGATAACGCAGGAAAGAACATGTGAGCAAAAGGCCAGCAAAAGGCCAGGAACCGTAA
AAAGGCCGCGTTGCTGGCGTTTTTCCATAGGCTCCGCCCCCCTGACGAGCATCACAAAAATCGACGCTCA
AGTCAGAGGTGGCGAAACCCGACAGGACTATAAAGATACCAGGCGTTTCCCCCTGGAAGCTCCCTCGTGC
GCTCTCCTGTTCCGACCCTGCCGCTTACCGGATACCTGTCCGCCTTTCTCCCTTCGGGAAGCGTGGCGCT
TTCTCATAGCTCACGCTGTAGGTATCTCAGTTCGGTGTAGGTCGTTCGCTCCAAGCTGGGCTGTGTGCAC
GAACCCCCCGTTCAGCCCGACCGCTGCGCCTTATCCGGTAACTATCGTCTTGAGTCCAACCCGGTAAGAC
ACGACTTATCGCCACTGGCAGCAGCCACTGGTAACAGGATTAGCAGAGCGAGGTATGTAGGCGGTGCTAC
AGAGTTCTTGAAGTGGTGGCCTAACTACGGCTACACTAGAAGAACAGTATTTGGTATCTGCGCTCTGCTG
AAGCCAGTTACCTTCGGAAAAAGAGTTGGTAGCTCTTGATCCGGCAAACAAACCACCGCTGGTAGCGGTG
GTTTTTTTGTTTGCAAGCAGCAGATTACGCGCAGAAAAAAAGGATCTCAAGAAGATCCTTTGATCTTTTC
TACGGGGTCTGACGCTCAGTGGAACGAAAACTCACGTTAAGGGATTTTGGTCATGAGATTATCAAAAAGG
ATCTTCACCTAGATCCTTTTAAATTAAAAATGAAGTTTTAAATCAATCTAAAGTATATATGAGTAAACTT
GGTCTGACAGTTACCAATGCTTAATCAGTGAGGCACCTATCTCAGCGATCTGTCTATTTCGTTCATCCAT
AGTTGCCTGACTCCCCGTCGTGTAGATAACTACGATACGGGAGGGCTTACCATCTGGCCCCAGTGCTGCA
ATGATACCGCGAGACCCACGCTCACCGGCTCCAGATTTATCAGCAATAAACCAGCCAGCCGGAAGGGCCG
AGCGCAGAAGTGGTCCTGCAACTTTATCCGCCTCCATCCAGTCTATTAATTGTTGCCGGGAAGCTAGAGT
AAGTAGTTCGCCAGTTAATAGTTTGCGCAACGTTGTTGCCATTGCTACAGGCATCGTGGTGTCACGCTCG
TCGTTTGGTATGGCTTCATTCAGCTCCGGTTCCCAACGATCAAGGCGAGTTACATGATCCCCCATGTTGT
GCAAAAAAGCGGTTAGCTCCTTCGGTCCTCCGATCGTTGTCAGAAGTAAGTTGGCCGCAGTGTTATCACT
CATGGTTATGGCAGCACTGCATAATTCTCTTACTGTCATGCCATCCGTAAGATGCTTTTCTGTGACTGGT
GAGTACTCAACCAAGTCATTCTGAGAATAGTGTATGCGGCGACCGAGTTGCTCTTGCCCGGCGTCAATAC
GGGATAATACCGCGCCACATAGCAGAACTTTAAAAGTGCTCATCATTGGAAAACGTTCTTCGGGGCGAAA
ACTCTCAAGGATCTTACCGCTGTTGAGATCCAGTTCGATGTAACCCACTCGTGCACCCAACTGATCTTCA
GCATCTTTTACTTTCACCAGCGTTTCTGGGTGAGCAAAAACAGGAAGGCAAAATGCCGCAAAAAAGGGAA
TAAGGGCGACACGGAAATGTTGAATACTCATACTCTTCCTTTTTCAATATTATTGAAGCATTTATCAGGG
TTATTGTCTCATGAGCGGATACATATTTGAATGTATTTAGAAAAATAAACAAATAGGGGTTCCGCGCACA
TTTCCCCGAAAAGTGCCACCTGAC
